>Addgene plasmid #132668 | CMV-ShadowR | addgene full sequence | sequence record 258408 | Addgene NGS Result
TTGAGATCCTTTTTTTCTGCGCGTAATCTGCTGCTTGCAAACAAAAAAACCACCGCTACCAGCGGTGGTT
TGTTTGCCGGATCAAGAGCTACCAACTCTTTTTCCGAAGGTAACTGGCTTCAGCAGAGCGCAGATACCAA
ATACTGTTCTTCTAGTGTAGCCGTAGTTAGGCCACCACTTCAAGAACTCTGTAGCACCGCCTACATACCT
CGCTCTGCTAATCCTGTTACCAGTGGCTGCTGCCAGTGGCGATAAGTCGTGTCTTACCGGGTTGGACTCA
AGACGATAGTTACCGGATAAGGCGCAGCGGTCGGGCTGAACGGGGGGTTCGTGCACACAGCCCAGCTTGG
AGCGAACGACCTACACCGAACTGAGATACCTACAGCGTGAGCTATGAGAAAGCGCCACGCTTCCCGAAGG
GAGAAAGGCGGACAGGTATCCGGTAAGCGGCAGGGTCGGAACAGGAGAGCGCACGAGGGAGCTTCCAGGG
GGAAACGCCTGGTATCTTTATAGTCCTGTCGGGTTTCGCCACCTCTGACTTGAGCGTCGATTTTTGTGAT
GCTCGTCAGGGGGGCGGAGCCTATGGAAAAACGCCAGCAACGCGGCCTTTTTACGGTTCCTGGCCTTTTG
CTGGCCTTTTGCTCACATGGCTCGACAGATCCCCTGCGTTATCCCCTGATTCTGTGGATAACCGTATTAC
CGCCATGCATTAGTTATTAATAGTAATCAATTACGGGGTCATTAGTTCATAGCCCATATATGGAGTTCCG
CGTTACATAACTTACGGTAAATGGCCCGCCTGGCTGACCGCCCAACGACCCCCGCCCATTGACGTCAATA
ATGACGTATGTTCCCATAGTAACGCCAATAGGGACTTTCCATTGACGTCAATGGGTGGAGTATTTACGGT
AAACTGCCCACTTGGCAGTACATCAAGTGTATCATATGCCAAGTACGCCCCCTATTGACGTCAATGACGG
TAAATGGCCCGCCTGGCATTATGCCCAGTACATGACCTTATGGGACTTTCCTACTTGGCAGTACATCTAC
GTATTAGTCATCGCTATTACCATGGTGATGCGGTTTTGGCAGTACATCAATGGGCGTGGATAGCGGTTTG
ACTCACGGGGATTTCCAAGTCTCCACCCCATTGACGTCAATGGGAGTTTGTTTTGGCACCAAAATCAACG
GGACTTTCCAAAATGTCGTAACAACTCCGCCCCATTGACGCAAATGGGCGGTAGGCGTGTACGGTGGGAG
GTCTATATAAGCAGAGCTGGTTTAGTGAACCGTCAGATCCGCTAGCGCTACCGGTCGCCACCATGGTGAG
CAAGGGCGAGGAGGACAACATGGATTATATTAAGGAGTTCATGCGCTACAAGGTGCACATGGAGGGCTCC
GTGAACGGCCACGAGTTCGAGGTCGAGGGCGAGGGCGAGGGCCGCCCCTACGAGGGCACCCAGACCGCCA
AGCTGAAGGTGACCAAGGGCGGCCCGCTGCCGTTTGCGTGGGATATTCTGAGCCCGCAGTGCCAGTATGG
CAGCATTCCGTTTACCAAATATCCGGAAGATATTCCGGATTATGTGAAACAGAGCTTTCCGGAAGGCTTT
ACCTGGGAACGCGAGATGAACTTTGAAGATGGCGGGAAGGTCACCGTGAGCAACGATAGCAGCCTGCAGG
ACGGCGAGTTCATCTACAAGGTGAAGCTGCGCGGCGAGAACTTCCCACCTAACGGCCCCGTAATGCAGAA
GAAGACTGAGGGTTGGGAGCCCAACTCCGAGCGGCTTACTCCGCATGACGGCGCCCTGAAGGGCAACAAC
CGCATGTCGCTGAAACTTAAAGACGGCGGCCATTATCGGGTTGAATTTAAAACCACCTATAAAGCGAAAA
AACCAGTGAAAATGCCGGGCCATCATTGGGTGGATCGCAAGCTGGATGTGACCAACCATAACGAAGATTA
TACCAGCGTGGAACAGTATGAACGGAGCGAGGCGCGCAAATCCACCGGCGGCTCGGACGAGATGTACAAG
TCCGGACTCAGATCTCGAGCTCAAGCTTCGAATTCTGCAGTCGACGGTACCGCGGGCCCGGGATCCTAAG
CGGCCGCGACACTAGATCATAATCAGCCATACCACATTTGTAGAGGTTTTACTTGCTTTAAAAAACCTCC
CACACCTCCCCCTGAACCTGAAACATAAAATGAATGCAATTGTTGTTGTTAACTTGTTTATTGCAGCTTA
TAATGGTTACAAATAAAGCAATAGCATCACAAATTTCACAAATAAAGCATTTTTTTCACTGCATTCTAGT
TGTGGTTTGTCCAAACTCATCAATGTATCTTAACGC
[126 nt withheld, positions 2347-2472]
C
[91 nt withheld, positions 2474-2564]
A
[49 nt withheld, positions 2566-2614]
CCTTTGACGTTGGAGTCCACGTTCTTT
[37 nt withheld, positions 2642-2678]
ACCCTATCTCGGTCTATTCTTTTGATTTATAAGGGATTTTGCCGATTTCGGCCTATTGGTTAAAAAATGA
GCTGATTTAACAAAAATTTAACGCGAATTTTAACAAAATATTAACGCTTACAATTTCCTCTAGATAATAA
TGGTTTCTTAGACGTCAGGTGGCACTTTTCGGGGAAATGTGCGCGGAACCCCTATTTGTTTATTTTTCTA
AATACATTCAAATATGTATCCGCTCATGAGACAATAACCCTGATAAATGCTTCAATAATATTGAAAAAGG
AAGAGTATGAGTATTCAACATTTCCGTGTCGCCCTTATTCCCTTTTTTGCGGCATTTTGCCTTCCTGTTT
TTGCTCACCCAGAAACGCTGGTGAAAGTAAAAGATGCTGAAGATCAGTTGGGTGCACGAGTGGGTTACAT
CGAACTGGATCTCAACAGCGGTAAGATCCTTGAGAGTTTTCGCCCCGAAGAACGTTTTCCAATGATGAGC
ACTTTTAAAGTTCTGCTATGTGGCGCGGTATTATCCCGTATTGACGCCGGGCAAGAGCAACTCGGTCGCC
GCATACACTATTCTCAGAATGACTTGGTTGAGTACTCACCAGTCACAGAAAAGCATCTTACGGATGGCAT
GACAGTAAGAGAATTATGCAGTGCTGCCATAACCATGAGTGATAACACTGCGGCCAACTTACTTCTGACA
ACGATCGGAGGACCGAAGGAGCTAACCGCTTTTTTGCACAACATGGGGGATCATGTAACTCGCCTTGATC
GTTGGGAACCGGAGCTGAATGAAGCCATACCAAACGACGAGCGTGACACCACGATGCCTGTAGCAATGGC
AACAACGTTGCGCAAACTATTAACTGGCGAACTACTTACTCTAGCTTCCCGGCAACAACTGATAGACTGG
ATGGAGGCGGATAAAGTTGCAGGACCACTTCTGCGCTCGGCCCTTCCGGCTGGCTGGTTTATTGCTGATA
AATCTGGAGCCGGTGAGCGTGGGTCTCGCGGTATCATTGCAGCACTGGGGCCAGATGGTAAGCCCTCCCG
TATCGTAGTTATCTACACGACGGGGAGTCAGGCAACTATGGATGAACGAAATAGACAGATCGCTGAGATA
GGTGCCTCACTGATTAAGCATTGGTAACTGTCAGACCAAGTTTACTCATATATACTTTAGATTGATTTAA
AACTTCATTTTTAATTTAAAAGGATCTAGGTGAAGATCCTTTTTGATAATCTCATGACCAAAATCCCTTA
ACGTGAGTTTTCGTTCCACTGAGCGTCAGACCCCGTAGAAAAGATCAAAGGATCTTC
Features (pLannotate 1.2.2; 11 found; start..end, strand, type, name):
      1..589     +  rep_origin     ori: high-copy-number ColE1/pMB1/pBR322/pUC origin of replication
    669..703     +  rep_origin     RSF ori (fragment): Plasmids containing the RSF 1030 origin of replication can be propagated in E. coli cells that contain additional plasmids with compatible origins.
    771..1074    +  enhancer       CMV enhancer: human cytomegalovirus immediate early enhancer
   1075..1278    +  promoter       CMV promoter: human cytomegalovirus (CMV) immediate early promoter
   1323..2030    +  CDS            rsCherryRev: rsCherryRev is a photoswitchable red fluorescent protein published in 2008, derived from Discosoma sp..
   2031..2096    +  misc_feature   MCS: multiple cloning site
   2115..2198    +  CDS            large T antigen (fragment): large T antigen from SV40 (simian virus 40)
   2221..2342    +  polyA_signal   SV40 poly(A) signal: SV40 polyadenylation signal
   2349..2777    +  rep_origin     f1 ori (sequence partly withheld): f1 bacteriophage origin of replication; arrow indicates direction of (+) strand synthesis
   2860..2964    +  promoter       AmpR promoter: bla
   2965..3825    +  CDS            AmpR: β-lactamase; bla; confers resistance to ampicillin, carbenicillin, and related antibiotics
