[The description below was written by a language model from this plasmid's Addgene catalogue record and pLannotate feature annotations shown in this document.]
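Description:
CMV-ShadowR is a 3,995 bp mammalian expression plasmid built on a customized backbone (3,287 bp without insert) and designed to express the chromoprotein ShadowR in mammalian cells. It is propagated in E. coli as a high-copy plasmid through a ColE1/pUC-type origin of replication and is selected with ampicillin via a β-lactamase gene driven by its own bla promoter. An f1 bacteriophage origin is also present, which in principle permits single-stranded DNA production. The feature table lists no mammalian selection marker, so the plasmid appears suited to transient transfection.

The expression cassette consists of the human cytomegalovirus immediate-early enhancer and promoter, followed by the 708 bp ShadowR open reading frame, cloned between AgeI and BsrGI sites. A short multiple cloning site lies immediately downstream of the coding sequence, and an SV40 polyadenylation signal terminates the transcript. This layout resembles fluorescent-protein vectors in which a partner can be fused to the C-terminus of the tag, although the record does not state that use explicitly. The automated annotation labels the coding sequence as rsCherryRev, a Discosoma-derived red fluorescent protein. This most likely reflects sequence similarity between ShadowR and mCherry-family proteins rather than the insert's true identity, which the catalogue entry gives as ShadowR. The short RSF origin and SV40 large T antigen fragments are probably incidental matches, with the latter adjoining the SV40 polyadenylation region.

The associated publication title describes ShadowR as a novel chromoprotein with reduced non-specific binding and improved expression in living cells. The record does not specify particular applications for the plasmid beyond expressing this protein.
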