Addgene plasmid #132668: CMV-ShadowR
Purpose: Expresses ShadowR in mammalian cells
Depositing lab: Hideji Murakoshi. Depositing organization: National Institute for Physiological Sciences. Publication: ShadowR: a novel chromoprotein with reduced non-specific binding and improved expression in living cells. Murakoshi H, Horiuchi H, Kosugi T, Onda M, Sato A, Koga N, Nabekura J. Sci Rep. 2019 Aug 19;9(1):12072. doi: 10.1038/s41598-019-48604-4. PubMed 31427680.
Backbone
  Vector backbone: Customized Vector
  Backbone size w/o insert (bp): 3287
  Total vector size (bp): 3995
  Vector type: Mammalian Expression
Growth in bacteria
  Bacterial resistance: Ampicillin, 100 μg/mL
  Growth temperature: 37°C
  Growth strain: DH5alpha
  Copy number: High Copy
Gene/Insert
  Gene/Insert name: ShadowR
  Insert size (bp): 708
  Promoter: CMV
  Cloning method: Restriction Enzyme; 5′ cloning site AgeI (unknown if destroyed); 3′ cloning site BsrGI (unknown if destroyed)
  Sequencing primers: 5′ CMV-F CGCAAATGGGCGGTAGGCGTG
Terms and licenses: Academic/Nonprofit Terms; Industry Terms: Not Available to Industry
How to cite: CMV-ShadowR was a gift from Hideji Murakoshi (Addgene plasmid # 132668 ; http://n2t.net/addgene:132668 ; RRID:Addgene_132668)
